Addgene plasmid #177826: pMax_GFP_C289T
Purpose: Site-specific mutagenesis of GFP for the purposes of creating a site-specific hypoxanthine lesion for the purposes of measuring MPG activity via Host Cell Reactivation (HCR).
Depositing lab: Zachary Nagel & Leona Samson. Publication: Multiplexed DNA repair assays for multiple lesions and multiple doses via transcription inhibition and transcriptional mutagenesis. Nagel ZD, Margulies CM, Chaim IA, McRee SK, Mazzucato P, Ahmad A, Abo RP, Butty VL, Forget AL, Samson LD. Proc Natl Acad Sci U S A. 2014 May 6;111(18):E1823-32. doi: 10.1073/pnas.1401182111. Epub 2014 Apr 22. PubMed 24757057.
Backbone
  Vector backbone: pMax
  Vector type: Mammalian Expression
Growth in bacteria
  Bacterial resistance: Kanamycin, 50 μg/mL
  Growth temperature: 37°C
  Growth strain: DH5alpha
  Copy number: High Copy
Gene/Insert
  Gene/Insert name: GFP_C289T
  Species: Synthetic
  Insert size (bp): 720
  Mutation: C289T
  Promoter: CMV
  Cloning method: Ligation Independent Cloning
  Sequencing primers: 5′ CGCAAATGGGCGGTAGGCGTG; 3′ GCAATAGCATCACAAATTTCACA
Terms and licenses: Academic/Nonprofit Terms; Industry Terms: Not Available to Industry
Depositor comments: For more information, see Chaim et al. 2017 PNAS (doi: 10.1073/pnas.1712032114) and Piett, Pecen et al. 2021 Nat Protoc. (doi: 10.1038/s41596-021-00577-3).
How to cite: pMax_GFP_C289T was a gift from Zachary Nagel & Leona Samson (Addgene plasmid # 177826 ; http://n2t.net/addgene:177826 ; RRID:Addgene_177826)
