[The description below was written by a language model from this plasmid's Addgene catalogue record and pLannotate feature annotations shown in this document.]
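Description:
pMax_GFP_C289T is a small (about 3.5 kb) mammalian expression plasmid on the pMax backbone that carries a synthetic 720 bp GFP coding sequence bearing a single C289T substitution. In bacteria it is maintained at high copy through a ColE1/pUC-type origin and selected with kanamycin by a Tn5 aminoglycoside phosphotransferase (NeoR/KanR) gene, which the annotation shows preceded by a fragment of the bla promoter.

The expression unit is compact. The CMV immediate-early enhancer and promoter drive transcription through a chimeric β-globin/immunoglobulin heavy-chain intron, which generally improves mRNA processing and expression, into the fluorescent protein open reading frame. An SV40 polyadenylation signal, with an adjacent fragment of large T antigen sequence, lies next to the end of the reading frame, although the automated annotation places it on the opposite strand from the rest of the cassette. The same annotation labels the reading frame as EBFP and shows it spanning the numbering origin. This is probably a closest-match call for a GFP-family sequence rather than evidence of a blue variant, since the catalogue entry identifies the insert as GFP_C289T.

According to the record, the point mutation was introduced so that a site-specific hypoxanthine lesion can be built into the reporter gene. The resulting substrate is used in fluorescence-based host cell reactivation assays. In these assays, reporter expression after transfection into mammalian cells reads out how the cell handles the lesion, here measuring the activity of the MPG DNA glycosylase. The associated publication describes multiplexed DNA repair assays that rely on transcription inhibition and transcriptional mutagenesis. The record does not state the amino-acid consequence of C289T or how it affects fluorescence.
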