Features (pLannotate 1.2.2; 9 found; start..end, strand, type, name):
    526..658     -  intron         chimeric intron: chimera between introns from human β-globin and immunoglobulin heavy chain genes
    753..952     -  promoter       CMV promoter: human cytomegalovirus (CMV) immediate early promoter
    954..1331    -  enhancer       CMV enhancer: human cytomegalovirus immediate early enhancer
   1500..1526    +  promoter       AmpR promoter (fragment): bla
   1527..2321    +  CDS            NeoR/KanR: aminoglycoside phosphotransferase from Tn5; aph(3')-II (or nptII); confers resistance to neomycin, kanamycin, and G418 (Geneticin®)
   2402..2990    +  rep_origin     ori: high-copy-number ColE1/pMB1/pBR322/pUC origin of replication
   3097..3165    +  CDS            large T antigen (fragment): large T antigen from SV40 (simian virus 40)
   3188..3269    +  polyA_signal   SV40 poly(A) signal: SV40 polyadenylation signal
   3311..503     -  CDS            EBFP (across the origin): enhanced blue variant of GFP mammalian codon-optimized
>Addgene plasmid #177826 | pMax_GFP_C289T | addgene full sequence | sequence record 348947 | Addgene NGS Result
ATCTTGAAGTTCACCTTGATGCCGTTCTTCTGCTTGTCGGCCATGATATAGACGTTGTGGCTGTTGTAGT
TGTACTCCAGCTTGTGCCCCAGGATGTTGCCGTCCTCCTTGAAGTCGATGCCCTTCAGCTCGATGCGGTT
CACCAGGGTGTCGCCCTCGAACTTCACCTCGGCGCGGGTCTTGTAGTTGCCGTCGTCCTTGAAGAAGATG
GTGCACTCCTGGACGTAGCCTTCGGGCATGGCGGACTTGAAGAAGTCGTGCTGCTTCATGTGGTCGGGGT
AGCGGCTGAAGCACTGCACGCCGTAGGTCAGGGTGGTCACGAGGGTGGGCCAGGGCACGGGCAGCTTGCC
GGTGGTGCAGATGAACTTCAGGGTCAGCTTGCCGTAGGTGGCATCGCCCTCGCCCTCGCCGGACACGCTG
AACTTGTGGCCGTTTACGTCGCCGTCCAGCTCGACCAGGATGGGCACCACCCCGGTGAACAGCTCCTCGC
CCTTGCTCACCATGGTGGCAGCGCTAGCGGTACCCCTGTGGAGAGAAAGGCAAAGTGGATGTCAGTAAGA
CCAATAGGTGCCTATCAGAAACGCAAGAATCTTCTCTGTCTCGACAAGCCCAGTTTCTATTGGCCTCCTT
AAACCTGTCTTGTAACCTTGATACTTACCTGTGATCAGTCGAGCACTGACTGCGTTAGCAATTTAACTGT
GATAAACTACCGCAATAAAGCTACTAGTGATCTGACGGTTCACTAAACGACCTCTGCTTATATAGACCTC
CCACCGTACACGCCTACCGCCCATTTGCGTCAACGGGGCGGGGTTATTACGACATTTTGGAAAGTCCCGT
TGATTTTGGTGCCAAAACAAACTCCCATTGACGTCAATGGGGTGGAGACTTGGAAATCCCCGTGAGTCAA
ACCGCTATCCACGCCCATTGGTGTACTGCCAAAACCGCATCACCATGGTAATAGCGATGACTAATACGTA
GATGTACTGCCAAGTAGGAAAGTCCCGTAAGGTCATGTACTGGGCATAATGCCAGGCGGGCCATTTACCG
TCATTGACGTCAATAGGGGGCGGACTTGGCATATGATACACTTGATGTACTGCCAAGTGGGCAGTTTACC
GTAAATACTCCACCCATTGACGTCAATGGAAAGTCCCTATTGGCGTTACTATGGGAACATACGTCATTAT
TGACGTCAATGGGCGGGGGTCGTTGGGCGGTCAGCCAGGCGGGCCATTTACCGTAAGTTATGTAACGCGG
AACTCCATATATGGGCTATGAACTAATGACCCCGTAATTGATTACTATTAATAACTAGTCAATAATCAAT
GCCAACATGGCGGTCATATTGGACATGAGCCAATATAAATGTACATATTATGATATAGATACAACGTATG
CAATGGCCAATAGCCAATATTGATTTATGCTATATAACCAATGAATAATATGGCTAATGGCCAATATTGA
CATGCATGGGAGGAGACCGGGACGAGACGAACCCTGATAAATGCTTCAATAATATTATGATTGAACAAGA
TGGATTGCACGCAGGTTCTCCGGCCGCTTGGGTGGAGAGGCTATTCGGCTATGACTGGGCACAACAGACA
ATCGGCTGCTCTGATGCCGCCGTGTTCCGGCTGTCAGCGCAGGGGCGCCCGGTTCTTTTTGTCAAGACCG
ACCTGTCCGGTGCCCTGAATGAACTGCAAGACGAGGCAGCGCGGCTATCGTGGCTGGCCACGACGGGCGT
TCCTTGCGCAGCTGTACTCGACGTTGTCACTGAAGCGGGAAGGGACTGGCTGCTATTGGGCGAAGTGCCG
GGGCAGGATCTCCTGTCATCTCACCTTGCTCCTGCCGAGAAAGTATCCATCATGGCTGATGCAATGCGGC
GGCTGCATACGCTTGATCCGGCTACCTGCCCATTCGACCACCAAGCGAAACATCGCATCGAGAGAGCACG
TACTCGGATGGAAGCCGGTCTTGTCGATCAGGATGATCTGGACGAAGAGCATCAGGGGCTCGCGCCAGCC
GAACTGTTCGCCAGGCTCAAGGCGAGCATGCCCGACGGCGAGGATCTCGTCGTGACCCATGGCGATGCCT
GCTTGCCGAATATCATGGTGGAAAATGGCCGCTTTTCTGGATTCATCGACTGTGGCCGGCTGGGTGTGGC
GGACCGCTATCAGGACATAGCGTTGGCTACCCGTGATATTGCTGAAGAGCTTGGCGGCGAATGGGCTGAC
CGCTTCCTCGTGCTTTACGGTATCGCCGCTCCCGATTCGCAGCGCATCGCCTTCTATCGCCTTCTTGACG
AGTTCTTCTGAGACGGCATGACCAAAATCCCTTAACGTGAGTTTTCGTTCCACTGAGCGTCAGACCCCGT
AGAAAAGATCAAAGGATCTTCTTGAGATCCTTTTTTTCTGCGCGTAATCTGCTGCTTGCAAACAAAAAAA
CCACCGCTACCAGCGGTGGTTTGTTTGCCGGATCAAGAGCTACCAACTCTTTTTCCGAAGGTAACTGGCT
TCAGCAGAGCGCAGATACCAAATACTGTTCTTCTAGTGTAGCCGTAGTTAGGCCACCACTTCAAGAACTC
TGTAGCACCGCCTACATACCTCGCTCTGCTAATCCTGTTACCAGTGGCTGCTGCCAGTGGCGATAAGTCG
TGTCTTACCGGGTTGGACTCAAGACGATAGTTACCGGATAAGGCGCAGCGGTCGGGCTGAACGGGGGGTT
CGTGCACACAGCCCAGCTTGGAGCGAACGACCTACACCGAACTGAGATACCTACAGCGTGAGCTATGAGA
AAGCGCCACGCTTCCCGAAGGGAGAAAGGCGGACAGGTATCCCGTAAGCGGCAGGGTCGGAACAGGAGAG
CGCACGAGGGAGCTTCCAGGGGGAAACGCCTGGTATCTTTATAGTCCTGTCGGGTTTCGCCACCTCTGAC
TTGAGCGTCGATTTTTGTGATGCTCGTCAGGGGGGCGGAGCCTATGGAAAAACGCCAGCAACGCGGCCTT
TTTACGGTTCCTGGCCTTTTGCTGGCCTTTTGCTCACATGTCACGTGAGGCCTTAACGTCTCGCCCTTTG
GTCTCCCCCTCTTAAGTACCACATTTGTAGAGGTTTTACTTGCTTTAAAAAACCTCCCACACCTCCCCCT
GAACCTGAAACATAAAATGAATGCAATTGTTGTTGTTAACTTGTTTATTGCAGCTTATAATGGTTACAAA
TAAAGCAATAGCATCACAAATTTCACAAATAAAGCATTTTTTTCACTGCATTCTAGTTGTGGTTTGTCCA
AACTCATCGAGCTCAAGCTTTCACTTGTACAGCTCGTCCATGCCGAGAGTGATCCCGGCGGCGGTCACGA
ACTCCAGCAGGACCATGTGATCGCGCTTCTCGTTGGGGTCTTTGCTCAGGGCGGACTGGGTGCTCAGGTA
GTGGTTGTCGGGCAGCAGCACGGGGCCGTCGCCGATGGGGGTGTTCTGCTGGTAGTGGTCGGCGAGCTGC
ACGCTGCCGTCCTCGATGTTGTGGCGG
